>Addgene plasmid #234796 | p3VEA3 | addgene full sequence | sequence record 469803 | Addgene NGS Result
TTCTGACAACGATCGGAGGACCGAAGGAGCTAACCGCTTTTTTGCACAACATGGGGGATCATGTAACTCG
CCTTGATCGTTGGGAACCGGAGCTGAATGAAGCCATACCAAACGACGAGCGTGACACCACGATGCCTGTA
GCAATGGCAACAACGTTGCGCAAACTATTAACTGGCGAACTACTTACTCTAGCTTCCCGGCAACAATTAA
TAGACTGGATGGAGGCGGATAAAGTTGCAGGACCACTTCTGCGCTCGGCCCTTCCGGCTGGCTGGTTTAT
TGCTGATAAATCTGGAGCCGGTGAGCGTGGGTCTCGCGGTATCATTGCAGCACTGGGGCCAGATGGTAAG
CCCTCCCGTATCGTAGTTATCTACACGACGGGGAGTCAGGCAACTATGGATGAACGAAATAGACAGATCG
CTGAGATAGGTGCCTCACTGATTAAGCATTGGTAACTGTCAGACCAAGTTTACTCATATATACTTTAGAT
TGATTTAAAACTTCATTTTTAATTTAAAAGGATCTAGGTGAAGATCCTTTTTGATAATCTCATGACCAAA
ATCCCTTAACGTGAGTTTTCGTTCCACTGAGCGTCAGACCCCGTAGAAAAGATCAAAGGATCTTCTTGAG
ATCCTTTTTTTCTGCGCGTAATCTGCTGCTTGCAAACAAAAAAACCACCGCTACCAGCGGTGGTTTGTTT
GCCGGATCAAGAGCTACCAACTCTTTTTCCGAAGGTAACTGGCTTCAGCAGAGCGCAGATACCAAATACT
GTTCTTCTAGTGTAGCCGTAGTTAGGCCACCACTTCAAGAACTCTGTAGCACCGCCTACATACCTCGCTC
TGCTAATCCTGTTACCAGTGGCTGCTGCCAGTGGCGATAAGTCGTGTCTTACCGGGTTGGACTCAAGACG
ATAGTTACCGGATAAGGCGCAGCGGTCGGGCTGAACGGGGGGTTCGTGCACACAGCCCAGCTTGGAGCGA
ACGACCTACACCGAACTGAGATACCTACAGCGTGAGCTATGAGAAAGCGCCACGCTTCCCGAAGGGAGAA
AGGCGGACAGGTATCCGGTAAGCGGCAGGGTCGGAACAGGAGAGCGCACGAGGGAGCTTCCAGGGGGAAA
CGCCTGGTATCTTTATAGTCCTGTCGGGTTTCGCCACCTCTGACTTGAGCGTCGATTTTTGTGATGCTCG
TCAGGGGGGCGGAGCCTATGGAAAAACGCCAGCAACGCGGCCTTTTTACGGTTCCTGGCCTTTTGCTGGC
CTTTTGCTCACATGTTCTTTCCTGCGTTATCCCCTGATTCTGTGGATAACCGTATTACCGCCTTTGAGTG
AGCTGATACCGCTCGCCGCAGCCGAACGACCGAGCGCAGCGAGTCAGTGAGCGAGGAAGCGGAAGAGCGC
CCAATACGCAAACCGCCTCTCCCCGCGCGTTGGCCGATTCATTAATGCAGCTGGCACGACAGGTTTCCCG
ACTGGAAAGCGGGCAGTGAGCGCAACGCAATTAATGTGAGTTAGCTCACTCATTAGGCACCCCAGGCTTT
ACACTTTATGCTTCCGGCTCGTATGTTGTGTGGAATTGTGAGCGGATAACAATTTCACACAGGAAACAGC
TATGACCATGATTACGCCAAGCTCTAGCTAGAGGTCGACGGTATACAGACATGATAAGATACATTGATGA
GTTTGGACAAACCACAACTAGAATGCAGTGAAAAAAATGCTTTATTTGTGAAATTTGTGATGCTATTGCT
TTATTTGTAACCATTATAAGCTGCAATAAACAAGTTGGGGTGGGCGAAGAACTCCAGCATGAGATCCCCG
CGCTGGAGGATCATCCAGCCGGCGTCCCGGAAAACGATTCCGAAGCCCAACCTTTCATAGAAGGCGGCGG
TGGAATCGAAATCTCGTGATGGCAGGTTGGGCGTCGCTTGGTCGGTCATTTCGAACCCCAGAGTCCCGCT
CAGAAGAACTCGTCAAGAAGGCGATAGAAGGCGATGCGCTGCGAATCGGGAGCGGCGATACCGTAAAGCA
CGAGGAAGCGGTCAGCCCATTCGCCGCCAAGCTCTTCAGCAATATCACGGGTAGCCAACGCTATGTCCTG
ATAGCGGTCCGCCACACCCAGCCGGCCACAGTCGATGAATCCAGAAAAGCGGCCATTTTCCACCATGATA
TTCGGCAAGCAGGCATCGCCATGGGTCACGACGAGATCCTCGCCGTCGGGCATGCGCGCCTTGAGCCTGG
CGAACAGTTCGGCTGGCGCGAGCCCCTGATGCTCTTCGTCCAGATCATCCTGATCGACAAGACCGGCTTC
CATCCGAGTACGTGCTCGCTCGATGCGATGTTTCGCTTGGTGGTCGAATGGGCAGGTAGCCGGATCAAGC
GTATGCAGCCGCCGCATTGCATCAGCCATGATGGATACTTTCTCGGCAGGAGCAAGGTGAGATGACAGGA
GATCCTGCCCCGGCACTTCGCCCAATAGCAGCCAGTCCCTTCCCGCTTCAGTGACAACGTCGAGCACAGC
TGCGCAAGGAACGCCCGTCGTGGCCAGCCACGATAGCCGCGCTGCCTCGTCCTGCAGTTCATTCAGGGCA
CCGGACAGGTCGGTCTTGACAAAAAGAACCGGGCGCCCCTGCGCTGACAGCCGGAACACGGCGGCATCAG
AGCAGCCGATTGTCTGTTGTGCCCAGTCATAGCCGAATAGCCTCTCCACCCAAGCGGCCGGAGAACCTGC
GTGCAATCCATCTTGTTCAATCATGCGAAACGATCCTCATCCTGTCTCTTGATCAGATCCGAAAATGGAT
ATACAAGCTCCCGGGAGCTTTTTGCAAAAGCCTAGGCCTCCAAAAAAGCCTCCTCACTACTTCTGGAATA
GCTCAGAGGCAGAGGCGGCCTCGGCCTCTGCATAAATAAAAAAAATTAGTCAGCCATGGGGCGGAGAATG
GGCGGAACTGGGCGGAGTTAGGGGCGGGATGGGCGGAGTTAGGGGCGGGACTATGGTTGCTGACTAATTG
AGATGCATGCTTTGCATACTTCTGCCTGCTGGGGAGCCTGGGGACTTTCCACACCTGGTTGCTGACTAAT
TGAGATGCATGCTTTGCATACTTCTGCCTGCTGGGGAGCCTGGGGACTTTCCACACCCTAACTGACACAC
ATTCCACAGAATTAATTCGCGTTAAATTTTTGTTAAATCAGCTCATTTTTTAACCAATAGGCCGAAATCG
GCAAAATCCCTTATAAATCAAAAGAATAGACCGAGATAGGGT
[37 nt withheld, positions 3263-3299]
AAAGAACGTGGACTCCAACGTCAAAGG
[49 nt withheld, positions 3327-3375]
T
[91 nt withheld, positions 3377-3467]
G
[124 nt withheld, positions 3469-3592]
GGGGATACCCCCTAGAGCCCCAGCTGGTTCTTTCCGCCTCAGAAGCCATAGAGCCCACCGCATCCCCAGC
ATGCCTGCTATTGTCTTCCCAATCCTCCCCCTTGCTGTCCTGCCCCACCCCACCCCCCAGAATAGAATGA
CACCTACTCAGACAATGCGATGCAATTTCCTCATTTTATTAGGAAAGGACAGTGGGAGTGGCACCTTCCA
GGGTCAAGGAAGGCACGGGGGAGGGGCAAACAACAGATGGCTGGCAACTAGAAGGCACAGTCGAGGCTGA
TCAGCGAGCTCTAGCATTTAGGTGACACTATAGAATAGGGCCAAGCTTCCAGCCCTAATCGATACAGAAC
TGGTCGTCATAGTCCTCGTCCTTCAGCCCCTTGAGCCGCAGCCGGGCAAAGTCTTCGAACACGATGTCGT
CGTCTGTGGCATAGTTGGTTTCAAATTCAATGAGGTTGGTGTCCACGGGGGCATCTGTTTCAGGAACAGC
TGACTGGGGCCTGGGAAGGGCGATGTGATCATGGGGCTTGGGGTGCATGAGAACAAATGGCAGCTCCACT
GAGACATCCCCGCCTCGTGACACCACCAGCTTCACCTTGACCCTGTAGGACACCAGTATCCCCAGCACCT
CCTTGTTGGCACCCTCCTTCACAATGGTGCTCGAGGCCAGGTTGGTGTCCTCGTGCTTGAGCTTCCCATC
TAGAGCGAGGCCGCGCTTCTCCCGGTTGTTGCTGAGCAGCGGGGTTATGGTGTACACCTTACAGAACGTG
GAACTGGGCGACACCTGGTCATCTTGTTCGACCTGAGCCACGGGGCACTTGTACTGGGCGGTGCTGAAGA
GGCAGATGTCGGCGTACTGTCTCACAGAGACTTTGATCTTCTTGACAGTCTTGGTGGAGTTATTGGTGAC
GTGGACATTGACATTGAGGGGCTCCCCGTGGTAGTACAGCTCCTTGTCCAGTGAAGCCTCAAGGTGCAGG
GACCGGTCAGACATGAGGAAGTGGCGTGTGGTTTCAGCTGAAGGCTGGGGCCCTGGTTTCTCTGGGGCAA
ACTGCACCTTTCGGATCACCAGACGTACGGAGTTCCGTTTGTGGCTTTTCTCTTCTAGTGATTTGGCGCA
GAAGGCTCGAATCTCAAAGTCGACCCCGCAAGCCTTCCCCGTATCCTCTGGGCCTGGCTGTAGGGTGACG
GAGCAGGGCAGGTTCTGGGGTATTGTGAAAAAAAAGGGGTGGGCATGCTGGCCCAGCTTCCTCAGCAGCC
GCTCCTGCAGACGCGTAGGTGGTCTAGGTGGGTTAGGTGTTGGAGGGAAGGCCTGGTAGTTGGCGATGAA
CAGGTCTTTGCGGAAGGACAAGCCCAGGACGTCCAGGTCTTCGCGGCCATAGCGAAAGGCGCACGTGAGG
GTCACAAACACTTTGCGGTCCTTCAAGTAGTCCGGATCCACTAGCACCACACCATCTACAGGGTCCACTT
TGTCCAGGTGGTCCACAAAGTCCCGCTTGCCTAGGTACACGGTGAGCTTGCAGTTAGGACTCGATTTCTT
GAAGACCCTGGTCCCGGGTTTCTCCCCCATGGAGTCGAGCGCTCGCCGAGACTTAAGTCCGGACTTGTAC
AGCTCGTCCATGCCGAGAGTGATCCCGGCGGCGGTCACGAACTCCAGCAGGACCATGTGATCGCGCTTCT
CGTTGGGGTCTTTGCTCAGTTTGGACTGGTAGCTCAGGTAGTGGTTGTCGGGCAGCAGCACGGGGCCGTC
GCCGATGGGGGTGTTCTGCTGGTAGTGGTCGGCGAGCTGCACGCCGCCGTCCTCGATGTTGTGGCGGATC
TTGAAGTTGGCCTTGATGCCGTTCTTCTGCTTGTCGGCGGTGATATAGACGTTGTGGCTGTTGTAGTTGT
ACTCCAGCTTGTGCCCCAGGATGTTGCCGTCCTCCTTGAAGTCGATGCCCTTCAGCTCGATGCGGTTCAC
CAGGGTGTCGCCCTCGAACTTCACCTCGGCGCGGGTCTTGTAGTTGCCGTCGTCCTTGAAGAAGATGGTG
CGCTCCTGGACGTAGCCTTCGGGCATGGCGGACTTGAAGAAGTCGTGCTGCTTCATGTGGTCGGGGTAGC
GGGCGAAGCACTGCAGGCCGTAGCCCAGGGTGGTCACGAGGGTGGGCCAGGGCACGGGCAGCTTGCCGGT
GGTGCAGATCAGCTTCAGGGTCAGCTTGCCGTAGGTGGCATCGCCCTCGCCCTCGCCGGACACGCTGAAC
TTGTGGCCGTTTACGTCGCCGTCCAGCTCGACCAGGATGGGCACCACCCCGGTGAACAGCTCCTCGCCCT
TGCTCACCATCGTGGCCGCGATCGCGAATTCCAGCTTGGGTCTCCCTATAGTGAGTCGTATTAATTTCGA
TAAGCCAGTAAGCAGTGGGTTCTCTAGTTAGCCAGAGAGCTCTGCTTATATAGACCTCCCACCGTACACG
CCTACCGCCCATTTGCGTCAATGGGGCGGAGTTGTTACGACATTTTGGAAAGTCCCGTTGATTTTGGTGC
CAAAACAAACTCCCATTGACGTCAATGGGGTGGAGACTTGGAAATCCCCGTGAGTCAAACCGCTATCCAC
GCCCATTGATGTACTGCCAAAACCGCATCACCATGGTAATAGCGATGACTAATACGTAGATGTACTGCCA
AGTAGGAAAGTCCCATAAGGTCATGTACTGGGCATAATGCCAGGCGGGCCATTTACCGTCATTGACGTCA
ATAGGGGGCGTACTTGGCATATGATACACTTGATGTACTGCCAAGTGGGCAGTTTACCGTAAATACTCCA
CCCATTGACGTCAATGGAAAGTCCCTATTGGCGTTACTATGGGAACATACGTCATTATTGACGTCAATGG
GCGGGGGTCGTTGGGCGGTCAGCCAGGCGGGCCATTTACCGTAAGTTATGTAACGCGGAACTCCATATAT
GGGCTATGAACTAATGACCCCGTAATTGATTACTATTAATAACTAGTCAATAATCAATGTCAACGCGTAT
ATCTGGCCCGTACATCGCGAAGCAGCGCAAAACGCCTAACCCTAAGCAGATTCTTCATGCAATTGTCGGT
CAAGCCTTGCCTTGTTGTAGCTTAAATTTTGCTCGCGCACTACTCAGCGACCTCCAACACACAAGCAGGG
AGCAGATACTGGCTTAACTATGCGGCATCAGAGCAGATTGTACTGAGAGTGCACCATAGGGGATCGGGAG
ATCTCCCGATCCGTCGACGTCAGGTGGCACTTTTCGGGGAAATGTGCGCGGAACCCCTATTTGTTTATTT
TTCTAAATACATTCAAATATGTATCCGCTCATGAGACAATAACCCTGATAAATGCTTCAATAATATTGAA
AAAGGAAGAGTATGAGTATTCAACATTTCCGTGTCGCCCTTATTCCCTTTTTTGCGGCATTTTGCCTTCC
TGTTTTTGCTCACCCAGAAACGCTGGTGAAAGTAAAAGATGCTGAAGATCAGTTGGGTGCACGAGTGGGT
TACATCGAACTGGATCTCAACAGCGGTAAGATCCTTGAGAGTTTTCGCCCCGAAGAACGTTTTCCAATGA
TGAGCACTTTTAAAGTTCTGCTATGTGGCGCGGTATTATCCCGTATTGACGCCGGGCAAGAGCAACTCGG
TCGCCGCATACACTATTCTCAGAATGACTTGGTTGAGTACTCACCAGTCACAGAAAAGCATCTTACGGAT
GGCATGACAGTAAGAGAATTATGCAGTGCTGCCATAACCATGAGTGATAACACTGCGGCCAACTTAC
Features (pLannotate 1.2.2; 22 found; start..end, strand, type, name):
    626..1214    +  rep_origin     ori: high-copy-number ColE1/pMB1/pBR322/pUC origin of replication
   1397..1489    +  CDS            lacI (fragment): lac repressor; lacI; The lac repressor binds to the lac operator to inhibit transcription in E. coli. This inhibition can be relieved by adding lactose or isopropyl-β-D-thiogalactopyranoside (IPTG).
   1502..1523    +  protein_bind   CAP binding site: CAP binding activates transcription in the presence of cAMP. E. coli catabolite activator protein
   1538..1568    +  promoter       lac promoter: promoter for the E. coli lac operon
   1576..1592    +  protein_bind   lac operator: The lac repressor binds to the lac operator to inhibit transcription in E. coli. This inhibition can be relieved by adding lactose or isopropyl-β-D-thiogalactopyranoside (IPTG). lac repressor encoded by lacI
   1665..1786    -  polyA_signal   SV40 poly(A) signal: SV40 polyadenylation signal
   1781..1939    -  CDS            ble (fragment): BLE_KLEPN - Experimental evidence at protein level: Swiss-Prot protein existence level 1. Binding protein with a strong affinity to the bleomycin family of antibiotics. Binds to CL990; an antimitotic-antibiotic compound. From Klebsiella pneumoniae.
   1963..2754    -  CDS            neo: KKA2_KLEPN - Also known as kan, nptII. Experimental evidence at protein level: Swiss-Prot protein existence level 1. Resistance to kanamycin, neomycin, paromomycin, ribostamycin, butirosin and gentamicin B. From Klebsiella pneumoniae.
   2821..3150    -  promoter       SV40 promoter: SV40 enhancer and early promoter
   3164..3592    -  rep_origin     f1 ori (sequence partly withheld): f1 bacteriophage origin of replication; arrow indicates direction of (+) strand synthesis
   3613..3634    -  promoter       SV40 promoter (fragment): SV40 enhancer and early promoter
   3638..3862    -  polyA_signal   bGH poly(A) signal: bovine growth hormone polyadenylation signal
   3888..3906    +  promoter       SP6 promoter: promoter for bacteriophage SP6 RNA polymerase
   3936..5162    -  CDS            ARRB2: ARRB2_HUMAN - Also known as ARB2, ARR2. Experimental evidence at protein level: Swiss-Prot protein existence level 1. Functions in regulating agonist-mediated G-protein coupled receptor (GPCR) signaling by mediating both receptor desensitization and resensitization processes. During homologous desensitization, beta- arrestins bind to the GPRK-phosphorylated receptor and sterically preclude its coupling to the cognate G-protein; the binding appears to require additional receptor determinants exposed only in the active receptor conformation. The beta-arrestins target many receptors for internali
   5196..5912    -  CDS            mVenus: mVenus is a basic (constitutively fluorescent) yellow fluorescent protein published in 2006, derived from Aequorea victoria. It is reported to be a rapidly-maturing monomer with moderate acid sensitivity.
   5947..5965    -  promoter       T7 promoter: promoter for bacteriophage T7 RNA polymerase
   5981..6014    -  LTR            5' LTR (truncated) (fragment): truncated 5' long terminal repeat (LTR) from HIV-1
   6010..6213    -  promoter       CMV promoter: human cytomegalovirus (CMV) immediate early promoter
   6214..6593    -  enhancer       CMV enhancer: human cytomegalovirus immediate early enhancer
   6748..6800    +  misc_feature   bom (fragment): basis of mobility region from pBR322
   6859..6963    +  promoter       AmpR promoter: bla
   6964..455     +  CDS            AmpR (across the origin): β-lactamase; bla; confers resistance to ampicillin, carbenicillin, and related antibiotics
