[The description below was written by a language model from this plasmid's Addgene catalogue record and pLannotate feature annotations shown in this document.]
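Description:
p3VEA3 is a mammalian expression plasmid built on the pcDNA3 backbone that encodes bovine arrestin-3 fused at its N-terminus to the yellow fluorescent protein Venus. It is maintained in E. coli through a high-copy ColE1/pUC-type origin and selected with ampicillin via the β-lactamase gene. An f1 phage origin is also present. For selection in mammalian cells the backbone carries a neomycin/kanamycin phosphotransferase gene driven by the SV40 enhancer/early promoter and terminated by an SV40 polyadenylation signal, the standard arrangement allowing G418 selection of stable transfectants.

The expression cassette consists of the human cytomegalovirus immediate-early enhancer and promoter, followed by the Venus coding sequence (annotated as mVenus), then the arrestin open reading frame, and the bovine growth hormone polyadenylation signal. T7 and SP6 phage promoters flank the insert, as is usual for pcDNA3, and can serve for in vitro transcription or as sequencing primer sites. The automated annotation labels the arrestin coding region by similarity to human ARRB2 (β-arrestin-2), which is the same protein family member that is called arrestin-3 in the alternative nomenclature. The catalogue entry, however, lists the Entrez gene as ARR3, so the two sources differ in naming. The insert is recorded as wild type, with no mutations. Short fragments annotated as lacI, lac promoter/operator, ble, bom and an HIV-1 LTR appear to be backbone remnants or short similarity matches rather than functional parts of the design.

The stated purpose is expression of bovine arrestin-3 in mammalian cells. The Venus tag makes the protein fluorescently detectable. The associated publication concerns the structural requirements for GPCR binding and JNK3 activation by arrestin-3.
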