Addgene plasmid #234796: p3VEA3
Purpose: Mammalian expression of bovine arrestin-3
Depositing lab: Vsevolod Gurevich. Depositing organization: Vanderbilt University. Publication: GPCR Binding and JNK3 Activation by Arrestin-3 Have Different Structural Requirements. Zheng C, Weinstein LD, Nguyen KK, Grewal A, Gurevich EV, Gurevich VV. Cells. 2023 Jun 6;12(12):1563. doi: 10.3390/cells12121563. PubMed 37371033.
Backbone
  Vector backbone: pcDNA3
  Vector type: Mammalian Expression
Growth in bacteria
  Bacterial resistance: Ampicillin, 100 μg/mL
  Growth temperature: 37°C
  Growth strain: DH5alpha
  Copy number: High Copy
Gene/Insert
  Gene/Insert name: Arrestin-3
  Species: B. taurus (bovine)
  Mutation: none
  Entrez Gene: ARR3
  Tag / fusion protein: Venus (N terminal on insert)
  Cloning method: Restriction Enzyme; 5′ cloning site Unknown (unknown if destroyed)
Terms and licenses: Academic/Nonprofit Terms; Industry Terms: Not Available to Industry
How to cite: p3VEA3 was a gift from Vsevolod Gurevich (Addgene plasmid # 234796 ; http://n2t.net/addgene:234796 ; RRID:Addgene_234796)
